Addgene plasmid #42840: TAL3377
Depositing lab: Keith Joung. Depositing organization: Massachusetts General Hospital. Publication: Targeted gene disruption in somatic zebrafish cells using engineered TALENs. Sander JD, Cade L, Khayter C, Reyon D, Peterson RT, Joung JK, Yeh JR. Nat Biotechnol. 2011 Aug 5;29(8):697-8. doi: 10.1038/nbt.1934. PubMed 21822241.
Backbone
  Vector backbone: JDS74
  Backbone manufacturer: Addgene plasmid #32288
  Backbone size w/o insert (bp): 6447
  Vector type: Mammalian Expression ; T7
Growth in bacteria
  Bacterial resistance: Ampicillin, 100 μg/mL
  Growth temperature: 37°C
  Growth strain: XL1 Blue
  Copy number: High Copy
Gene/Insert
  Gene/Insert name: ZebrafishCommunity-tet2(ENSDART00000113020)-right (alt name: tet2(ENSDART00000113020))
  Species: D. rerio (zebrafish)
  Insert size (bp): 1640
  Promoter: CMV
  Tag / fusion protein: 3X Flag (N terminal on backbone); WT FOKI (C terminal on backbone)
  Cloning method: Restriction Enzyme; 5′ cloning site N/A (destroyed during cloning); 3′ cloning site N/A (destroyed during cloning)
  Sequencing primers: 5′ CMV-F; 3′ BGH-rev
Terms and licenses: Academic/Nonprofit Terms; Industry Terms: Not Available to Industry
Depositor comments: Target binding site: TTCAGTAGGTGGTAGCTG It is strongly recommended that users perform a diagnostic digest to verify this plasmid prior to use. For example, a double digest of the plasmid with BamHI and KpnI should result in two bands at 2.3kb and 5.8kb.
How to cite: TAL3377 was a gift from Keith Joung (Addgene plasmid # 42840 ; http://n2t.net/addgene:42840 ; RRID:Addgene_42840)
