[The description below was written by a language model from this plasmid's Addgene catalogue record.]
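Description:
TAL3377 is a TALEN expression plasmid encoding the "right" half-site monomer of a nuclease pair directed against the zebrafish (Danio rerio) tet2 gene. It is built on the JDS74 backbone (about 6.4 kb without insert), a TALEN framework vector classified as a mammalian expression plasmid that also carries a T7 promoter. It is maintained in E. coli as a high-copy plasmid under ampicillin selection. The record does not name the origin of replication, and no feature table is provided.

The insert of roughly 1.6 kb is an engineered array of TAL effector repeats assembled to recognise a specific 18-nucleotide site in tet2. It was introduced by restriction cloning in a way that destroyed both flanking cloning sites. The backbone supplies the surrounding protein context: an N-terminal 3X FLAG tag for detection and a C-terminal wild-type FokI nuclease domain, so the full open reading frame encodes a FLAG-tagged TALE–FokI fusion. Expression is driven by the CMV promoter in cultured cells. The T7 designation indicates that the coding region can also be transcribed in vitro, the usual route for producing mRNA for injection into zebrafish embryos. The listed sequencing primer names suggest a BGH polyadenylation region downstream.

Because FokI cleaves only as a dimer, this construct is meant to be used with the matching "left" TALEN. The pair binds opposite strands on either side of a spacer and makes a double-strand break there. Error-prone repair of that break produces insertions and deletions, disrupting tet2 in somatic zebrafish cells. The insert name suggests it belongs to a community set of zebrafish-targeting TALENs.
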