>Addgene plasmid #42840 | TAL3377 | depositor partial sequence | sequence record 57960 | TAL3377 sequence 2430 bps
TCTAGAGCTAGCACCATGGACTACAAAGACCATGACGGTGATTATAAAGATCATGACATCGATTACAAGG
ATGACGATGACAAGATGGCCCCCAAGAAGAAGAGGAAGGTGGGCATTCACCGCGGGGTACCTATGGTGGA
CTTGAGGACACTCGGTTATTCGCAACAGCAACAGGAGAAAATCAAGCCTAAGGTCAGGAGCACCGTCGCG
CAACACCACGAGGCGCTTGTGGGGCATGGCTTCACTCATGCGCATATTGTCGCGCTTTCACAGCACCCTG
CGGCGCTTGGGACGGTGGCTGTCAAATACCAAGATATGATTGCGGCCCTGCCCGAAGCCACGCACGAGGC
AATTGTAGGGGTCGGTAAACAGTGGTCGGGAGCGCGAGCACTTGAGGCGCTGCTGACTGTGGCGGGTGAG
CTTAGGGGGCCTCCGCTCCAGCTCGACACCGGGCAGCTGCTGAAGATCGCGAAGAGAGGGGGAGTAACAG
CGGTAGAGGCAGTGCACGCCTGGCGCAATGCGCTCACCGGGGCCCCCTTGAACCTGACCCCAGACCAGGT
AGTCGCAATCGCGTCAAACGGAGGGGGAAAGCAAGCCCTGGAAACCGTGCAAAGGTTGTTGCCGGTCCTT
TGTCAAGACCACGGCCTTACACCGGAGCAAGTCGTGGCCATTGCATCCCACGACGGTGGCAAACAGGCTC
TTGAGACGGTTCAGAGACTTCTCCCAGTTCTCTGTCAAGCCCACGGGCTGACTCCCGATCAAGTTGTAGC
GATTGCGTCGAACATTGGAGGGAAACAAGCATTGGAGACTGTCCAACGGCTCCTTCCCGTGTTGTGTCAA
GCCCACGGTTTGACGCCTGCACAAGTGGTCGCCATCGCCAACAACAACGGCGGTAAGCAGGCGCTGGAAA
CAGTACAGCGCCTGCTGCCTGTACTGTGCCAGGATCATGGACTGACCCCAGACCAGGTAGTCGCAATCGC
GTCAAACGGAGGGGGAAAGCAAGCCCTGGAAACCGTGCAAAGGTTGTTGCCGGTCCTTTGTCAAGACCAC
GGCCTTACACCGGAGCAAGTCGTGGCCATTGCAAGCAACATCGGTGGCAAACAGGCTCTTGAGACGGTTC
AGAGACTTCTCCCAGTTCTCTGTCAAGCCCACGGGCTGACTCCCGATCAAGTTGTAGCGATTGCGAATAA
CAATGGAGGGAAACAAGCATTGGAGACTGTCCAACGGCTCCTTCCCGTGTTGTGTCAAGCCCACGGTTTG
ACGCCTGCACAAGTGGTCGCCATCGCCAACAACAACGGCGGTAAGCAGGCGCTGGAAACAGTACAGCGCC
TGCTGCCTGTACTGTGCCAGGATCATGGACTGACCCCAGACCAGGTAGTCGCAATCGCGTCAAACGGAGG
GGGAAAGCAAGCCCTGGAAACCGTGCAAAGGTTGTTGCCGGTCCTTTGTCAAGACCACGGCCTTACACCG
GAGCAAGTCGTGGCCATTGCAAATAATAACGGTGGCAAACAGGCTCTTGAGACGGTTCAGAGACTTCTCC
CAGTTCTCTGTCAAGCCCACGGGCTGACTCCCGATCAAGTTGTAGCGATTGCGAATAACAATGGAGGGAA
ACAAGCATTGGAGACTGTCCAACGGCTCCTTCCCGTGTTGTGTCAAGCCCACGGTTTGACGCCTGCACAA
GTGGTCGCCATCGCCTCGAATGGCGGCGGTAAGCAGGCGCTGGAAACAGTACAGCGCCTGCTGCCTGTAC
TGTGCCAGGATCATGGACTGACCCCAGACCAGGTAGTCGCAATCGCGTCGAACATTGGGGGAAAGCAAGC
CCTGGAAACCGTGCAAAGGTTGTTGCCGGTCCTTTGTCAAGACCACGGCCTTACACCGGAGCAAGTCGTG
GCCATTGCAAATAATAACGGTGGCAAACAGGCTCTTGAGACGGTTCAGAGACTTCTCCCAGTTCTCTGTC
AAGCCCACGGGCTGACTCCCGATCAAGTTGTAGCGATTGCGTCGCATGACGGAGGGAAACAAGCATTGGA
GACTGTCCAACGGCTCCTTCCCGTGTTGTGTCAAGCCCACGGTTTGACGCCTGCACAAGTGGTCGCCATC
GCCTCGAATGGCGGCGGTAAGCAGGCGCTGGAAACAGTACAGCGCCTGCTGCCTGTACTGTGCCAGGATC
ATGGACTGACACCCGAACAGGTGGTCGCCATTGCTAATAATAACGGAGGACGGCCAGCCTTGGAGTCCAT
CGTAGCCCAATTGTCCAGGCCCGATCCCGCGTTGGCTGCGTTAACGAATGACCATCTGGTGGCGTTGGCA
TGTCTTGGTGGACGACCCGCGCTCGATGCAGTCAAAAAGGGTCTGCCTCATGCTCCCGCATTGATCAAAA
GAACCAACCGGCGGATTCCCGAGAGAACTTCCCATCGAGTCGCGGGATCC
