>Addgene plasmid #42840 | TAL3377 | addgene partial sequence | sequence record 60825 | JDS-TALEN-F 5'-TAGGGGTCGGTAAACAGTGG-3'
TGTGGCGGGTGAGCTTAGGGGGCCTCCGCTCCAGCTCGACACCGGGCAGCTGCTGAAGATCGCGAAGAGA
GGGGGAGTAACAGCGGTAGAGGCAGTGCACGCCTGGCGCAATGCGCTCACCGGGGCCCCCTTGAACCTGA
CCCCAGACCAGGTAGTCGCAATCGCGTCAAACGGAGGGGGAAAGCAAGCCCTGGAAACCGTGCAAAGGTT
GTTGCCGGTCCTTTGTCAAGACCACGGCCTTACACCGGAGCAAGTCGTGGCCATTGCATCCCACGACGGT
GGCAAACAGGCTCTTGAGACGGTTCAGAGACTTCTCCCAGTTCTCTGTCAAGCCCACGGGCTGACTCCCG
ATCAAGTTGTAGCGATTGCGTCGAACATTGGAGGGAAACAAGCATTGGAGACTGTCCAACGGCTCCTTCC
CGTGTTGTGTCAAGCCCACGGTTTGACGCCTGCACAAGTGGTCGCCATCGCCAACAACAACGGCGGTAAG
CAGGCGCTGGAAACAGTACAGCGCCTGCTGCCTGTACTGTGCCAGGATCATGGACTGACCCCAGACCAGG
TAGTCGCAATCGCGTCAAACGGAGGGGGAAAGCAAGCCCTGGAAACCGTGCAAAGGTTGTTGCCGGTCCT
TTGTCAAGACCACGGCCTTACACCGGAGCAAGTCGTGGCCATTGCAAGCAACATCGGTGGCAAACAGGCT
CTTGAGACGGTTCAGAGACTTCTCCCAGTTCTCTGTCAAGCCCACGGGCTGACTCCCGATCAAGTTGTAG
CGATTGCGAATAACAATGGA
